Addgene plasmid #72159: Sema4f.b-Fc-His
Purpose: Expresses the extracellular region of the Sema4F, isoform b protein, C-terminally fused to the Fc region of human IgG1 + 6X histidine tag.
Depositing lab: Woj Wojtowicz. Depositing organization: University of California, Berkeley. Publication: An extracellular biochemical screen reveals that FLRTs and Unc5s mediate neuronal subtype recognition in the retina. Visser JJ, Cheng Y, Perry SC, Chastain AB, Parsa B, Masri SS, Ray TA, Kay JN, Wojtowicz WM. Elife. 2015 Dec 3;4. pii: e08149. doi: 10.7554/eLife.08149. PubMed 26633812.
Backbone
  Vector backbone: pCMVi-SV40ori
  Vector type: Mammalian Expression
Growth in bacteria
  Bacterial resistance: Ampicillin, 100 μg/mL
  Growth temperature: 37°C
  Growth strain: DH5alpha
  Copy number: High Copy
Gene/Insert
  Gene/Insert name: Sema4f.b (alt names: Semaphorin 4F, isoform b; NCBI gene ID 20355; Reference sequence NM_001113481.1)
  Species: M. musculus (mouse)
  Insert size (bp): 1662
  Entrez Gene: Sema4f (a.k.a. Sema W)
  Promoter: CMV
  Tag / fusion protein: Fc-His (C terminal on backbone)
  Cloning method: Restriction Enzyme; 5′ cloning site XhoI (not destroyed); 3′ cloning site AscI (not destroyed)
  Sequencing primers: 5′ GTCAGAGGTAACTCCCGTTGC; 3′ ATCATGAGGGTGTCCTTG
Terms and licenses: Academic/Nonprofit Terms; Industry Terms: Not Available to Industry
Depositor comments: Addgene Sanger sequencing found T490P within the Sema4f.b translation compared to NM_001113481.1.
How to cite: Sema4f.b-Fc-His was a gift from Woj Wojtowicz (Addgene plasmid # 72159 ; http://n2t.net/addgene:72159 ; RRID:Addgene_72159)
