[The description below was written by a language model from this plasmid's Addgene catalogue record and pLannotate feature annotations shown in this document.]
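Description:
Sema4f.b-Fc-His is a mammalian expression plasmid built on the pCMVi-SV40ori backbone for producing a soluble, tagged form of mouse Semaphorin 4F. The insert (1,662 bp according to the catalogue entry) encodes the extracellular region of Sema4F isoform b, cloned between XhoI and AscI sites that remain intact. It is fused at its C terminus to backbone-encoded human IgG1 Fc followed by a 6X histidine tag. Transcription is driven by the human CMV immediate early enhancer and promoter, followed by CMV intron A, an intron commonly included to raise expression levels, and is terminated by an SV40 polyadenylation signal. The annotated Sema4f and IGHG1 coding fragments overlap slightly in the generated feature table, which is probably an annotation artefact at the fusion junction. The His tag itself is not annotated separately.

In bacteria the 7,375 nt plasmid is maintained at high copy through a ColE1/pUC-type origin and selected with ampicillin via the β-lactamase gene. An f1 origin and short remnants of rop, bom and lacZα are also present. The SV40 enhancer/early promoter region corresponds to the "SV40ori" in the backbone name. This element normally contains the SV40 origin, which allows episomal amplification in cells expressing large T antigen.

Because only the ectodomain is encoded, the fusion protein is expected to be secreted. Fc provides dimerization and a handle for capture or detection, and the His tag permits metal-affinity purification. The associated publication describes an extracellular biochemical screen for binding interactions among neuronal cell-surface proteins in the retina. Repository sequencing found a T490P substitution relative to the reference sequence.
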