Features (pLannotate 1.2.2; 14 found; start..end, strand, type, name):
     25..408     +  enhancer       CMV enhancer: human cytomegalovirus immediate early enhancer
    410..609     +  promoter       CMV promoter: human cytomegalovirus (CMV) immediate early promoter
    748..1573    +  intron         CMV intron A: human cytomegalovirus intron A (Chapman et al., 1991)
   1597..3339    +  CDS            Sema4f (fragment): SEM4F_MOUSE - Also known as Semaw. Experimental evidence at protein level: Swiss-Prot protein existence level 1. Probable cell surface receptor that regulates oligodendroglial precursor cell migration (PubMed:21945643). Might also regulate differentiation of oligodendroglial precursor cells (By similarity). Has growth cone collapse activity against retinal ganglion-cell axons (By similarity). From Mus musculus (Mouse).
   3268..3948    +  CDS            IGHG1 (fragment): IGHG1_HUMAN - Experimental evidence at protein level: Swiss-Prot protein existence level 1. Constant region of immunoglobulin heavy chains. Immunoglobulins, also known as antibodies, are membrane-bound or secreted glycoproteins produced by B lymphocytes. In the recognition phase of humoral immunity, the membrane-bound immunoglobulins serve as receptors which, upon binding of a specific antigen, trigger the clonal expansion and differentiation of B lymphocytes into immunoglobulins- secreting plasma cells. Secreted immunoglobulins mediate the effector phase of humoral immunity, which results in
   3998..4119    +  polyA_signal   SV40 poly(A) signal: SV40 polyadenylation signal
   4328..4916    -  rep_origin     ori: high-copy-number ColE1/pMB1/pBR322/pUC origin of replication
   5087..5947    -  CDS            AmpR: β-lactamase; bla; confers resistance to ampicillin, carbenicillin, and related antibiotics
   5948..6052    -  promoter       AmpR promoter: bla
   6147..6182    +  CDS            rop (fragment): Rop protein, which maintains plasmids at low copy number; rop
   6205..6535    +  promoter       SV40 promoter: SV40 enhancer and early promoter
   6658..6757    +  misc_feature   bom (fragment): basis of mobility region from pBR322
   6785..7213    -  rep_origin     f1 ori (sequence partly withheld): f1 bacteriophage origin of replication; arrow indicates direction of (+) strand synthesis
   7217..7374    -  CDS            lacZα (fragment): LacZα fragment of β-galactosidase; lacZ fragment
>Addgene plasmid #72159 | Sema4f.b-Fc-His | depositor full sequence | sequence record 138687 | Full sequence
GTCGAGGTCTCGACGGTATCGATTGACATTGATTATTGACTAGCTAGTTATTAATAGTAATCAATTACGG
GGTCATTAGTTCATAGCCCATATATGGAGTTCCGCGTTACATAACTTACGGTAAATGGCCCGCCTGGCTG
ACCGCCCAACGACCCCCGCCCATTGACGTCAATAATGACGTATGTTCCCATAGTAACGCCAATAGGGACT
TTCCATTGACGTCAATGGGTGGAGTATTTACGGTAAACTGCCCACTTGGCAGTACATCAAGTGTATCATA
TGCCAAGTCCGCCCCCTATTGACGTCAATGACGGTAAATGGCCCGCCTGGCATTATGCCCAGTACATGAC
CTTACGGGACTTTCCTACTTGGCAGTACATCTACGTATTAGTCATCGCTATTACCATGGTGATGCGGTTT
TGGCAGTACACCAATGGGCGTGGATAGCGGTTTGACTCACGGGGATTTCCAAGTCTCCACCCCATTGACG
TCAATGGGAGTTTGTTTTGGCACCAAAATCAACGGGACTTTCCAAAATGTCGTAATAACCCCGCCCCGTT
GACGCAAATGGGCGGTAGGCGTGTACGGTGGGAGGTCTATATAAGCAGAGCTCGTTTAGTGAACCGTCAG
ATCGCCTGGAGACGCCATCCACGCTGTTTTGACCTCCATAGAAGACACCGGGACCGATCCAGCCTCCGCG
GCCGGGAACGGTGCATTGGAACGCGGATTCCCCGTGCCAAGAGTGACGTAAGTACCGCCTATAGACTCTA
TAGGCACACCCCTTTGGCTCTTATGCATGCTATACTGTTTTTGGCTTGGGGCCTATACACCCCCGCTTCC
ATATGCTATAGGTGATGGTATAGCTTAGCCTATAGGTGTGGGTTATTGACCATTATTGACCACTCCCCTA
TTGGTGACGATACTTTCCATTACTAATCCATAACATGGCTCTTTGCCACAACTATCTCTATTGGCTATAT
GCCAATACTCTGTCCTTCAGAGACTGACACGGACTCTGTATTTTTACAGGATGGGGTCCCATTTATTATT
TACAAATTCACATATACAACAACGCCGTCCCCCGTGCCCGCAGTTTTTATTAAACATAGCGTGGGATCTC
CACGCGAATCTCGGGTACGTGTTCCGGACATGGGCTCTTCTCCGGTAGCGGCGGAGCTTCCACATCCGAG
CCCTGGTCCCATGCCTCCAGCGGCTCATGGTCGCTCGGCAGCTCCTTGCTCCTAACAGTGGAGGCCAGAC
TTAGGCACAGCACAATGCCCACCACCACCAGTGTGCCGCACAAGGCCGTGGCGGTAGGGTATGTGTCTGA
AAATGAGCTCGGAGATTGGGCTCGCACCGCTGACGCAGATGGAAGACTTAAGGCAGCGGCAGAAGAAGAT
GCAGGCAGCTGAGTTGTTGTATTCTGATAAGAGTCAGAGGTAACTCCCGTTGCGGTGCTGTTAACGGTGG
AGGGCAGTGTAGTCTGAGCAGTACTCGTTGCTGCCGCGCGCGCCACCAGACATAATAGCTGACAGACTAA
CAGACTGTTCCTTTCCATGGGTCTTTTCTGCAGAAGCTTGAATTCTCGAGGCCACCATGCTGGCCAGGGC
CGAGCGGCCCCGCCCGGGCCCCCGGCCGCCTCCGGTCTCTCTCTTCCCGCCGCCGTCGTCGCTGCTGCTG
CTGCTGCTGGCGATGCTGAGCGCCCCGGTGTGCGGCCGCGTCCCCCGCTCGGTGCCCAGAACCTCGCTGC
CCATCTCCGAGGCTGACTCCTATCTCACCCGGTTTGCGGCCCCTCATACGTACAATTACTCTGCTCTCCT
GGTGGATCCTGCTTCTCACACACTTTACGTCGGTGCACGGGACAGCATCTTCGCTTTAACCCTGCCCTTC
TCTGGGGAAAAGCCTCGAAGGATCGACTGGATGGTGCCCGAGACTCACAGACAGAACTGTAGGAAGAAAG
GCAAGAAAGAGGACGAATGTCACAATTTTATCCAGATTCTCGCCATTGCCAATGCCTCTCACCTCCTCAC
GTGTGGCACCTTCGCTTTTGATCCGAAGTGCGGGGTTATTGATGTGTCCAGTTTCCAGCAGGTTGAAAGA
CTTGAGAGTGGCCGGGGGAAATGTCCTTTTGAGCCAGCTCAACGGTCAGCAGCTGTAATGGCTGGGGGCG
TCCTCTACACCGCCACTGTGAAAAACTTCCTGGGGACAGAGCCGATTATCTCCCGAGCTGTGGGTCGAGC
TGAGGACTGGATTCGAACAGAGACCTTGTCATCCTGGCTTAATGCCCCAGCCTTTGTCGCAGCTATGGTC
CTGAGCCCGGCTGAGTGGGGGGATGAAGATGGAGACGATGAAATCTTCTTTTTCTTCACGGAGACCTCCC
GAGTCTTGGACTCATATGAGCGCATCAAGGTCCCACGAGTGGCCCGTGTGTGTGCGGGGGACCTTGGGGG
CCGGAAGACCCTTCAGCAGAGATGGACGACGTTTCTAAAGGCTGACCTGCTGTGTCCAGGGCCCGAGCAT
GGAAGGGCCTCGGGGGTTCTGCAGGATATGACAGAGCTTCGACCTCAGCCTGGCGCGGGGACCCCCCTCT
TTTATGGCATCTTTTCCTCCCAGTGGGAAGGAGCCGCCATCTCTGCTGTGTGTGCCTTCCGACCCCAAGA
CATCCGGGCAGTGCTGAATGGTCCCTTTAGAGAGCTAAAACATGACTGCAACAGGGGACTGCCTGTCATG
GACAACGAGGTGCCCCAGCCCAGACCTGGAGAGTGCATCACCAACAACATGAAGTTCCAGCAGTTTGGAT
CCTCACTCTCCCTGCCAGACCGTGTGCTCACCTTTATCAGAGACCACCCGCTCATGGACAGGCCCGTGTT
TCCAGCTGATGGCCGCCCCCTGCTGGTCACTACGGATACAGCCTATCTCAGAGTTGTGGCTCACCGGGTG
ACCAGCCTCTCAGGGAAAGAATATGATGTGCTCTACCTAGGGACAGAGGATGGGCACCTCCACCGGGCTG
TGCGCATCGGAGCTCAGCTCAGTGTCCTGGAGGATCTGGCCTTGTTCCCGGAACCACAACCGGTTGAGAG
CATGAAATTGTACCATGATTGGCTCCTGGTGGGCTCCCATACTGAGGTGACACAAGTGAACACCAGCAAC
TGTGGCCGTCTCCAGAGCTGCTCAGAATGTATCCTGGCCCAGGATCCCGTGTGTGCCTGGAGCTTCCGGC
TCGATGCTTGTGTGGCCCATGCAGGCGAGCACCGTGGGGGCGCGCCTGACAAAACTCACACATGCCCACC
GTGCCCAGCACCTGAACTCCTGGGGGGACCGTCAGTCTTCCTCTTCCCCCCAAAACCCAAGGACACCCTC
ATGATCTCCCGGACCCCTGAGGTCACATGCGTGGTGGTGGACGTGAGCCACGAAGACCCTGAGGTCAAGT
TCAACTGGTACGTGGACGGCGTGGAGGTGCATAATGCCAAGACAAAGCCGCGGGAGGAGCAGTACAACAG
CACGTACCGTGTGGTCAGCGTCCTCACCGTCCTGCACCAGGACTGGCTGAATGGCAAGGAGTACAAGTGC
AAGGTCTCCAACAAAGCCCTCCCAGCCCCCATCGAGAAAACCATCTCCAAAGCCAAAGGGCAGCCCCGAG
AACCACAGGTGTATACCCTGCCCCCATCCCGGGATGAGCTGACCAAGAACCAGGTCAGCCTGACCTGCCT
GGTCAAAGGCTTCTATCCCAGCGACATCGCCGTGGAGTGGGAGAGCAATGGGCAGCCGGAGAACAACTAC
AAGACCACGCCTCCCGTGCTGGACTCCGACGGCTCCTTCTTCCTCTACAGCAAGCTCACCGTGGACAAGA
GCAGGTGGCAGCAGGGGAACGTCTTCTCATGCTCCGTGATGCATGAGGCTCTGCACAACCACTACACGCA
GAAGAGCCTCTCCCTGTCTCCGGGTAAAGGCGGCCATCATCACCATCACCATTAATCTAGAGATCTTATT
AAAGCAGAACTTGTTTATTGCAGCTTATAATGGTTACAAATAAAGCAATAGCATCACAAATTTCACAAAT
AAAGCATTTTTTTCACTGCATTCTAGTTGTGGTTTGTCCAAACTCATCAATGTATCTTATCATGTCTGGT
CGACTCTAGCTAGACTCTTCCGCTTCCTCGCTCACTGACTCGCTGCGCTCGGTCGTTCGGCTGCGGCGAG
CGGTATCAGCTCACTCAAAGGCGGTAATACGGTTATCCACAGAATCAGGGGATAACGCAGGAAAGAACAT
GTGAGCAAAAGGCCAGCAAAAGGCCAGGAACCGTAAAAAGGCCGCGTTGCTGGCGTTTTTCCATAGGCTC
CGCCCCCCTGACGAGCATCACAAAAATCGACGCTCAAGTCAGAGGTGGCGAAACCCGACAGGACTATAAA
GATACCAGGCGTTTCCCCCTGGAAGCTCCCTCGTGCGCTCTCCTGTTCCGACCCTGCCGCTTACCGGATA
CCTGTCCGCCTTTCTCCCTTCGGGAAGCGTGGCGCTTTCTCATAGCTCACGCTGTAGGTATCTCAGTTCG
GTGTAGGTCGTTCGCTCCAAGCTGGGCTGTGTGCACGAACCCCCCGTTCAGCCCGACCGCTGCGCCTTAT
CCGGTAACTATCGTCTTGAGTCCAACCCGGTAAGACACGACTTATCGCCACTGGCAGCAGCCACTGGTAA
CAGGATTAGCAGAGCGAGGTATGTAGGCGGTGCTACAGAGTTCTTGAAGTGGTGGCCTAACTACGGCTAC
ACTAGAAGAACAGTATTTGGTATCTGCGCTCTGCTGAAGCCAGTTACCTTCGGAAAAAGAGTTGGTAGCT
CTTGATCCGGCAAACAAACCACCGCTGGTAGCGGTGGTTTTTTTGTTTGCAAGCAGCAGATTACGCGCAG
AAAAAAAGGATCTCAAGAAGATCCTTTGATCTTTTCTACGGGGTCTGACGCTCAGTGGAACGAAAACTCA
CGTTAAGGGATTTTGGTCATGAGATTATCAAAAAGGATCTTCACCTAGATCCTTTTAAATTAAAAATGAA
GTTTTAAATCAATCTAAAGTATATATGAGTAAACTTGGTCTGACAGTTACCAATGCTTAATCAGTGAGGC
ACCTATCTCAGCGATCTGTCTATTTCGTTCATCCATAGTTGCCTGACTCCCCGTCGTGTAGATAACTACG
ATACGGGAGGGCTTACCATCTGGCCCCAGTGCTGCAATGATACCGCGAGACCCACGCTCACCGGCTCCAG
ATTTATCAGCAATAAACCAGCCAGCCGGAAGGGCCGAGCGCAGAAGTGGTCCTGCAACTTTATCCGCCTC
CATCCAGTCTATTAATTGTTGCCGGGAAGCTAGAGTAAGTAGTTCGCCAGTTAATAGTTTGCGCAACGTT
GTTGCCATTGCTACAGGCATCGTGGTGTCACGCTCGTCGTTTGGTATGGCTTCATTCAGCTCCGGTTCCC
AACGATCAAGGCGAGTTACATGATCCCCCATGTTGTGCAAAAAAGCGGTTAGCTCCTTCGGTCCTCCGAT
CGTTGTCAGAAGTAAGTTGGCCGCAGTGTTATCACTCATGGTTATGGCAGCACTGCATAATTCTCTTACT
GTCATGCCATCCGTAAGATGCTTTTCTGTGACTGGTGAGTACTCAACCAAGTCATTCTGAGAATAGTGTA
TGCGGCGACCGAGTTGCTCTTGCCCGGCGTCAATACGGGATAATACCGCGCCACATAGCAGAACTTTAAA
AGTGCTCATCATTGGAAAACGTTCTTCGGGGCGAAAACTCTCAAGGATCTTACCGCTGTTGAGATCCAGT
TCGATGTAACCCACTCGTGCACCCAACTGATCTTCAGCATCTTTTACTTTCACCAGCGTTTCTGGGTGAG
CAAAAACAGGAAGGCAAAATGCCGCAAAAAAGGGAATAAGGGCGACACGGAAATGTTGAATACTCATACT
CTTCCTTTTTCAATATTATTGAAGCATTTATCAGGGTTATTGTCTCATGAGCGGATACATATTTGAATGT
ATTTAGAAAAATAAACAAATAGGGGTTCCGCGCACATTTCCCCGAAAAGTGCCACCTGACGTCTAAGAAA
CCATTATTATCATGACATTAACCTATAAAAATAGGCGTATCACGAGGCCCTTTCGTCTCGCGCGTTTCGG
TGATGACGGTGAAAACCTCTGACACATGCAGCTCCCGGAGGAATGTGTGTCAGTTAGGGTGTGGAAAGTC
CCCAGGCTCCCCAGGCAGGCAGAAGTATGCAAAGCATGCATCTCAATTAGTCAGCAACCAGGTGTGGAAA
GTCCCCAGGCTCCCCAGCAGGCAGAAGTATGCAAAGCATGCATCTCAATTAGTCAGCAACCATAGTCCCG
CCCCTAACTCCGCCCATCCCGCCCCTAACTCCGCCCAGTTCCGCCCATTCTCCGCCCCATGGCTGACTAA
TTTTTTTTATTTATGCAGAGGCCGAGGCCGCCTCTGCCTCTGAGCTATTCCAGAAGTAGTGAGGAGGCTT
TTTTGGAGGCCTAGGCTTTTGCAAAAAGCTCCCGGGAGCTTGTATATCCATTTTCGTCCCGGAGACGGTC
ACAGCTTGTCTGTAAGCGGATGCCGGGAGCAGACAAGCCCGTCAGGGCGCGTCAGCGGGTGTTGGCGGGT
GTCGGGGCTGGCTTAACTATGCGGCATCAGAGCAGATTGTACTGAGAGTGCACCATATGCGGTGTGAAAT
ACCGCACAGATGCGTAAGGAGAAAATACCGCATCAGGAAATTGTAAGCGTTAATATTTTGTTAAAATTCG
CGTTAAATTTTTGTTAAATCAGCTCATTTTTTAACCAATAGGCCGAAATCGGCAAAATCCCTTATAAATC
AAAAGAATAGACCGAGATAGGGT
[37 nt withheld, positions 6884-6920]
AAAGAACGTGGACTCCAACGTCAAAGG
[49 nt withheld, positions 6948-6996]
T
[91 nt withheld, positions 6998-7088]
G
[124 nt withheld, positions 7090-7213]
CCATTCGCCATTCAGGCTGCGCAACTGTTGGGAAGGGCGATCGGTGCGGGCCTCTTCGCTATTACGCCAG
CTGGCGAAAGGGGGATGTGCTGCAAGGCGATTAAGTTGGGTAACGCCAGGGTTTTCCCAGTCACGACGTT
GTAAAACGACGGCCAGTGAATT
