>Addgene plasmid #72159 | Sema4f.b-Fc-His | addgene partial sequence | sequence record 138684 | SV40pA-R 5'-GAAATTTGTGATGCTATTGC-3'
ATAAGATCTCTAGATTAATGGTGATGGTGATGATGGCCGCCTTTACCCGGAGACAGGGAGAGGCTCTTCT
GCGTGTAGTGGTTGTGCAGAGCCTCATGCATCACGGAGCATGAGAAGACGTTCCCCTGCTGCCACCTGCT
CTTGTCCACGGTGAGCTTGCTGTAGAGGAAGAAGGAGCCGTCGGAGTCCAGCACGGGAGGCGTGGTCTTG
TAGTTGTTCTCCGGCTGCCCATTGCTCTCCCACTCCACGGCGATGTCGCTGGGATAGAAGCCTTTGACCA
GGCAGGTCAGGCTGACCTGGTTCTTGGTCAGCTCATCCCGGGATGGGGGCAGGGTATACACCTGTGGTTC
TCGGGGCTGCCCTTTGGCTTTGGAGATGGTTTTCTCGATGGGGGCTGGGAGGGCTTTGTTGGAGACCTTG
CACTTGTACTCCTTGCCATTCAGCCAGTCCTGGTGCAGGACGGTGAGGACGCTGACCACACGGTACGTGC
TGTTGTACTGCTCCTCCCGCGGCTTTGTCTTGGCATTATGCACCTCCACGCCGTCCACGTACCAGTTGAA
CTTGACCTCAGGGTCTTCGTGGCTCACGTCCACCACCACGCATGTGACCTCAGGGGTCCGGGAGATCATG
AGGGTGTCCTTGGGTTTTGGGGGGAAGAGGAAGACTGACGGTCCCCCCAGGAGTTCAGGTGCTGGGCACG
GTGGGCATGTGTGAGTTTTGTCAGGCGCGCCCCCACGGTGCTCGCCTGCATGGGCCACACAAGCATCGAG
CCGGAAGCTCCAGGCACACACGGGATCCTGGGCCAGGATACATTCTGAGCAGCTCTGGAGACGGCCACAG
TTGCTGGTGTTCACTTGTGTCACCTCAGTATGGGAGCCCACCAGGAGCCAATCATGGTACAATTTCATGC
TCTCAACCGGTTGTGGT
