>Addgene plasmid #72159 | Sema4f.b-Fc-His | addgene partial sequence | sequence record 138686 | pMRB101-F 5'-aagatgcaggcagctgagtt-3'
ACGGTGGAGGGCAGTGTAGTCTGAGCAGTACTCGTTGCTGCCGCGCGCGCCACCAGACATAATAGCTGAC
AGACTAACAGACTGTTCCTTTCCATGGGTCTTTTCTGCAGAAGCTTGAATTCTCGAGGCCACCATGCTGG
CCAGGGCCGAGCGGCCCCGCCCGGGCCCCCGGCCGCCTCCGGTCTCTCTCTTCCCGCCGCCGTCGTCGCT
GCTGCTGCTGCTGCTGGCGATGCTGAGCGCCCCGGTGTGCGGCCGCGTCCCCCGCTCGGTGCCCAGAACC
TCGCTGCCCATCTCCGAGGCTGACTCCTATCTCACCCGGTTTGCGGCCCCTCATACGTACAATTACTCTG
CTCTCCTGGTGGATCCTGCTTCTCACACACTTTACGTCGGTGCACGGGACAGCATCTTCGCTTTAACCCT
GCCCTTCTCTGGGGAAAAGCCTCGAAGGATCGACTGGATGGTGCCCGAGACTCACAGACAGAACTGTAGG
AAGAAAGGCAAGAAAGAGGACGAATGTCACAATTTTATCCAGATTCTCGCCATTGCCAATGCCTCTCACC
TCCTCACGTGTGGCACCTTCGCTTTTGATCCGAAGTGCGGGGTTATTGATGTGTCCAGTTTCCAGCAGGT
TGAAAGACTTGAGAGTGGCCGGGGGAAATGTCCTTTTGAGCCAGCTCAACGGTCAGCAGCTGTAATGGCT
GGGGGCGTCCTCTACACCGCCACTGTGAAAAACTTCCTGGGGACAGAGCCGATTATCTCCCGAGCTGTGG
GTCGAGCTGAGGACTGGAT
